Addgene plasmid #63186: pAV113.loxP
Purpose: (Empty Backbone) pRS413 backbone, contains an RFP flanked by BsaI sites with CAGT & TTTT overhangs for transcription unit (TU) assembly using yGG. TU is also flanked by LoxP sites.
Depositing lab: Jef Boeke. Depositing organization: Johns Hopkins University and School of Medicine. Publication: Yeast Golden Gate (yGG) for the Efficient Assembly of S. cerevisiae Transcription Units. Agmon N, Mitchell LA, Cai Y, Ikushima S, Chuang J, Zheng A, Choi WJ, Martin JA, Caravelli K, Stracquadanio G, Boeke JD. ACS Synth Biol. 2015 Jul 17;4(7):853-9. doi: 10.1021/sb500372z. Epub 2015 Mar 23. PubMed 25756291.
Backbone
  Vector backbone: pRS413
  Backbone size (bp): 5000
  Modifications to backbone: BsaI and BsmBI sites removed from backbone, RFP cloned into the MCS, flanked by BsaI sites for cloning TUs using yGG assmebly, TU flanked with loxP sites.
  Vector type: Bacterial Expression, Yeast Expression, Synthetic Biology
  Selectable markers: HIS3
Growth in bacteria
  Bacterial resistance: Ampicillin, 100 μg/mL
  Growth temperature: 37°C
  Growth strain: NEB Stable
  Growth instructions: Grows as red/pink colonies
  Copy number: Low Copy
Gene/Insert
  Cloning method: Restriction Enzyme
  Sequencing primers: 5′ M13F; 3′ M13R
Terms and licenses: Academic/Nonprofit Terms; Industry Terms: Not Available to Industry
How to cite: pAV113.loxP was a gift from Jef Boeke (Addgene plasmid # 63186 ; http://n2t.net/addgene:63186 ; RRID:Addgene_63186)
