[The description below was written by a language model from this plasmid's Addgene catalogue record and pLannotate feature annotations shown in this document.]
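Description:
pAV113.loxP is an empty acceptor vector for yeast Golden Gate (yGG) assembly of Saccharomyces cerevisiae transcription units, built on the pRS413 E. coli–yeast shuttle backbone. In bacteria it replicates from a ColE1/pUC-type origin and is selected with ampicillin through the bla gene; an f1 origin is also present. In yeast it is maintained as a centromeric plasmid through the CEN6/ARS element and selected by histidine prototrophy through HIS3 under its own promoter. The catalogue lists it as low copy, which fits the centromeric maintenance in yeast, although the annotated bacterial origin is described as a high-copy type. According to the record, native BsaI and BsmBI sites were removed from the backbone so that these type IIS enzymes can be used for assembly without cutting the vector.

The cloning site, placed within the former pBluescript-style polylinker between the T7 and T3 promoters, holds an mRFP1 cassette driven by a bacterial lac promoter with its operator and CAP binding site. This cassette is flanked by BsaI sites that leave CAGT and TTTT overhangs. Digestion releases the RFP and lets a transcription unit assembled from parts ligate in its place, so colonies carrying the parental vector are red or pink while recombinants are not. The whole position is bracketed by two Cre recombinase target sites. The catalogue calls them loxP, but the feature annotation identifies them as loxPsym, the symmetric-spacer variant that can recombine in either orientation. An inserted transcription unit could therefore be deleted or inverted by Cre. The record does not state a specific downstream application for these sites. M13 forward and reverse primer sites flank the region for sequencing.
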