Features (pLannotate 1.2.2; 26 found; start..end, strand, type, name):
    131..180     +  misc_feature   bom (fragment): basis of mobility region from pBR322
    181..261     -  CDS            MRM1 (fragment): MRM1_YEAST - Also known as PET56 From Saccharomyces cerevisiae (strain ATCC 204508 / S288c) (Baker's yeast).
    311..498     +  promoter       HIS3 promoter: S. cerevisiae HIS3
    499..1161    +  CDS            HIS3: imidazoleglycerol-phosphate dehydratase, required for histidine biosynthesis; S. cerevisiae HIS3; yeast auxotrophic marker
   1369..1420    +  misc_feature   bom (fragment): basis of mobility region from pBR322
   1421..1876    -  rep_origin     f1 ori (sequence partly withheld): f1 bacteriophage origin of replication; arrow indicates direction of (+) strand synthesis
   1884..2039    -  CDS            lacZα (fragment): LacZα fragment of β-galactosidase; lacZ fragment
   2047..2065    +  promoter       T7 promoter: promoter for bacteriophage T7 RNA polymerase
   2074..2102    -  misc_feature   MCS (fragment): pBluescript multiple cloning site
   2111..2144    +  protein_bind   loxPsym: loxPsym has a symmetric spacer region, and loxPsym sites are capable of recombining in either orientation (Hoess et al., 1986). Cre recombinase
   2227..2901    -  CDS            mRFP1: mRFP1 is a basic (constitutively fluorescent) red fluorescent protein published in 2002, derived from Discosoma sp.. It is reported to be a somewhat slowly-maturing monomer with low acid sensitivity.
   2937..2953    -  protein_bind   lac operator: The lac repressor binds to the lac operator to inhibit transcription in E. coli. This inhibition can be relieved by adding lactose or isopropyl-β-D-thiogalactopyranoside (IPTG). lac repressor encoded by lacI
   2961..2991    -  promoter       lac promoter: promoter for the E. coli lac operon
   3006..3027    -  protein_bind   CAP binding site: CAP binding activates transcription in the presence of cAMP. E. coli catabolite activator protein
   3040..3129    -  CDS            lacI (fragment): lac repressor; lacI; The lac repressor binds to the lac operator to inhibit transcription in E. coli. This inhibition can be relieved by adding lactose or isopropyl-β-D-thiogalactopyranoside (IPTG).
   3157..3190    +  protein_bind   loxPsym: loxPsym has a symmetric spacer region, and loxPsym sites are capable of recombining in either orientation (Hoess et al., 1986). Cre recombinase
   3201..3230    -  misc_feature   MCS (fragment): pBluescript multiple cloning site
   3243..3261    -  promoter       T3 promoter: promoter for bacteriophage T3 RNA polymerase
   3306..3322    -  protein_bind   lac operator: The lac repressor binds to the lac operator to inhibit transcription in E. coli. This inhibition can be relieved by adding lactose or isopropyl-β-D-thiogalactopyranoside (IPTG). lac repressor encoded by lacI
   3330..3360    -  promoter       lac promoter: promoter for the E. coli lac operon
   3375..3396    -  protein_bind   CAP binding site: CAP binding activates transcription in the presence of cAMP. E. coli catabolite activator protein
   3409..3501    -  CDS            lacI (fragment): lac repressor; lacI; The lac repressor binds to the lac operator to inhibit transcription in E. coli. This inhibition can be relieved by adding lactose or isopropyl-β-D-thiogalactopyranoside (IPTG).
   3684..4272    -  rep_origin     ori: high-copy-number ColE1/pMB1/pBR322/pUC origin of replication
   4443..5303    -  CDS            AmpR: β-lactamase; bla; confers resistance to ampicillin, carbenicillin, and related antibiotics
   5304..5408    -  promoter       AmpR promoter: bla
   5445..5948    +  misc_feature   CEN/ARS: S. cerevisiae CEN6 centromere fused to an autonomously replicating sequence
>Addgene plasmid #63186 | pAV113.loxP | depositor full sequence | sequence record 131462 | pAV113.loxP sequence 5963 bps
TTATTATCATGACATTAACCTATAAAAATAGGCGTATCACGAGGCCCTTTGTCACAGCTTGTCTGTAAGC
GGATGCCGGGAGCAGACAAGCCCGTCAGGGCGCGTCAGCGCGTGTTGGCGGGTGTCGGGGCTGGCTTAAC
TATGCGGCATCAGAGCAGATTGTACTGAGAGTGCACCATAAATTCCCGTTTTAAGAGCTTGGTGAGCGCT
AGGAGTCACTGCCAGGTATCGTTTGAACACGGCATTAGTCAGGGAAGTCATAACACAGTCCTTTCCCGCA
ATTTTCTTTTTCTATTACTCTTGGCCTCCTCTAGTACACTCTATATTTTTTTATGCCTCGGTAATGATTT
TCATTTTTTTTTTTCCACCTAGCGGATGACTCTTTTTTTTTCTTAGCGATTGGCATTATCACATAATGAA
TTATACATTATATAAAGTAATGTGATTTCTTCGAAGAATATACTAAAAAATGAGCAGGCAAGATAAACGA
AGGCAAAGATGACAGAGCAGAAAGCCCTAGTAAAGCGTATTACAAATGAAACCAAGATTCAGATTGCGAT
CTCTTTAAAGGGTGGTCCCCTAGCGATAGAGCACTCGATCTTCCCAGAAAAAGAGGCAGAAGCAGTAGCA
GAACAGGCCACACAATCGCAAGTGATTAACGTCCACACAGGTATAGGGTTTCTGGACCATATGATACATG
CTCTGGCCAAGCATTCCGGCTGGTCGCTAATCGTTGAGTGCATTGGTGACTTACACATAGACGACCATCA
CACCACTGAAGACTGCGGGATTGCTCTCGGTCAAGCTTTTAAAGAGGCCCTAGGGGCCGTGCGTGGAGTA
AAAAGGTTTGGATCAGGATTTGCGCCTTTGGATGAGGCACTTTCCAGAGCGGTGGTAGATCTTTCGAACA
GGCCGTACGCAGTTGTCGAACTTGGTTTGCAAAGGGAGAAAGTAGGAGATCTCTCTTGCGAGATGATCCC
GCATTTTCTTGAAAGCTTTGCAGAGGCTAGCAGAATTACCCTCCACGTTGATTGTCTGCGAGGCAAGAAT
GATCATCACCGTAGTGAGAGTGCGTTCAAGGCTCTTGCGGTTGCCATAAGAGAAGCCACCTCGCCCAATG
GTACCAACGATGTTCCCTCCACCAAAGGTGTTCTTATGTAGTGACACCGATTATTTAAAGCTGCAGCATA
CGATATATATACATGTGTATATATGTATACCTATGAATGTCAGTAAGTATGTATACGAACAGTATGATAC
TGAAGATGACAAGGTAATGCATCATTCTATACGTGTCATTCTGAACGAGGCGCGCTTTCCTTTTTTCTTT
TTGCTTTTTCTTTTTTTTTCTCTTGAACTCGACGGATCTATGCGGTGTGAAATACCGCACAGATGCGTAA
GGAGAAAATACCGCATCAGGAAATTGTAAACGTTAATATTTTGTTAAAATTCGCGTTAAATTTTTGTTAA
ATCAGCTCATTTTTTAACCAATAGGCCGAAATCGGCAAAATCCCTTATAAATCAAAAGAATAGACCGAGA
TAGGGT
[37 nt withheld, positions 1547-1583]
AAAGAACGTGGACTCCAACGTCAAAGG
[49 nt withheld, positions 1611-1659]
T
[91 nt withheld, positions 1661-1751]
G
[124 nt withheld, positions 1753-1876]
CGCGCCATTCGCCATTCAGGCTGCGCAACTGTTGGGAAGGGCGATCGGTGCGGGCCTCTTCGCTATTACG
CCAGCTGGCGAAAGGGGGATGTGCTGCAAGGCGATTAAGTTGGGTAACGCCAGGGTTTTCCCAGTCACGA
CGTTGTAAAACGACGGCCAGTGAGCGCGCGTAATACGACTCACTATAGGGCGAATTGGGTACCGGGCCCC
CCCTCGAGGTCGACGGCAGCTGGGATAACTTCGTATAATGTACATTATACGAAGTTATGGGACGTGGCGA
ATTCCTGCAGCCCCCAGTAGAGACCGCCTGGCTCTAGTAGCGATCTACACTAGCACTATCAGCGTTATTA
AGCACCGGTGGAGTGACGACCTTCAGCACGTTCGTACTGTTCAACGATGGTGTAGTCTTCGTTGTGGGAG
GTGATGTCCAGTTTGATGTCGGTTTTGTAAGCACCCGGCAGCTGAACCGGTTTTTTAGCCATGTAGGTGG
TTTTAACTTCAGCGTCGTAGTGACCACCGTCTTTCAGTTTCAGACGCATTTTGATTTCACCTTTCAGAGC
ACCGTCTTCCGGGTACATACGTTCGGTGGAAGCTTCCCAACCCATGGTTTTTTTCTGCATAACCGGACCG
TCGGACGGGAAGTTGGTACCACGCAGTTTAACTTTGTAGATGAACTCACCGTCTTGCAGGGAGGAGTCCT
GGGTAACGGTAACAACACCACCGTCTTCGAAGTTCATAACACGTTCCCATTTGAAACCTTCCGGGAAGGA
CAGTTTCAGGTAGTCCGGGATGTCAGCCGGGTGTTTAACGTAAGCTTTGGAACCGTACTGGAACTGCGGG
GACAGGATGTCCCAAGCGAACGGCAGCGGACCACCTTTGGTAACTTTCAGTTTAGCGGTCTGGGTACCTT
CGTACGGACGACCTTCACCTTCACCTTCGATTTCGAACTCGTGACCGTTAACGGAACCTTCCATACGAAC
TTTGAAACGCATGAACTCTTTGATAACGTCTTCGGAGGAAGCCATCTAGTATTTCTCCTCTTTCTCTAGT
ATGTGTGAAATTGTTATCCGCTCACAATTCCACACAACATACGAGCCGGAAGCATAAAGTGTAAAGCCTG
GGGTGCCTAATGAGTGAGCTAACTCACATTAATTGCGTTGCGCTCACTGCCCGCTTTCCAGTCGGGAAAC
CTGTCGTGCCAGCTGCATTAATGAATCGGCCAACGCGCGGGGAGAGGCGGTTTGCGTATTGGGTCTCATT
TTGGGGATCCCGGAGCACCCATAACTTCGTATAATGTACATTATACGAAGTTATCCCAGGTCGCTCTAGA
GCGGCCGCCACCGCGGTGGAGCTCCAGCTTTTGTTCCCTTTAGTGAGGGTTAATTGCGCGCTTGGCGTAA
TCATGGTCATAGCTGTTTCCTGTGTGAAATTGTTATCCGCTCACAATTCCACACAACATACGAGCCGGAA
GCATAAAGTGTAAAGCCTGGGGTGCCTAATGAGTGAGCTAACTCACATTAATTGCGTTGCGCTCACTGCC
CGCTTTCCAGTCGGGAAACCTGTCGTGCCAGCTGCATTAATGAATCGGCCAACGCGCGGGGAGAGGCGGT
TTGCGTATTGGGCGCTCTTCCGCTTCCTCGCTCACTGACTCGCTGCGCTCGGTCGTTCGGCTGCGGCGAG
CGGTATCAGCTCACTCAAAGGCGGTAATACGGTTATCCACAGAATCAGGGGATAACGCAGGAAAGAACAT
GTGAGCAAAAGGCCAGCAAAAGGCCAGGAACCGTAAAAAGGCCGCGTTGCTGGCGTTTTTCCATAGGCTC
CGCCCCCCTGACGAGCATCACAAAAATCGACGCTCAAGTCAGAGGTGGCGAAACCCGACAGGACTATAAA
GATACCAGGCGTTTCCCCCTGGAAGCTCCCTCGTGCGCTCTCCTGTTCCGACCCTGCCGCTTACCGGATA
CCTGTCCGCCTTTCTCCCTTCGGGAAGCGTGGCGCTTTCTCATAGCTCACGCTGTAGGTATCTCAGTTCG
GTGTAGGTCGTTCGCTCCAAGCTGGGCTGTGTGCACGAACCCCCCGTTCAGCCCGACCGCTGCGCCTTAT
CCGGTAACTATCGTCTTGAGTCCAACCCGGTAAGACACGACTTATCGCCACTGGCAGCAGCCACTGGTAA
CAGGATTAGCAGAGCGAGGTATGTAGGCGGTGCTACAGAGTTCTTGAAGTGGTGGCCTAACTACGGCTAC
ACTAGAAGGACAGTATTTGGTATCTGCGCTCTGCTGAAGCCAGTTACCTTCGGAAAAAGAGTTGGTAGCT
CTTGATCCGGCAAACAAACCACCGCTGGTAGCGGTGGTTTTTTTGTTTGCAAGCAGCAGATTACGCGCAG
AAAAAAAGGATCTCAAGAAGATCCTTTGATCTTTTCTACGGGGTCTGACGCTCAGTGGAACGAAAACTCA
CGTTAAGGGATTTTGGTCATGAGATTATCAAAAAGGATCTTCACCTAGATCCTTTTAAATTAAAAATGAA
GTTTTAAATCAATCTAAAGTATATATGAGTAAACTTGGTCTGACAGTTACCAATGCTTAATCAGTGAGGC
ACCTATCTCAGCGATCTGTCTATTTCGTTCATCCATAGTTGCCTGACTCCCCGTCGTGTAGATAACTACG
ATACGGGAGGGCTTACCATCTGGCCCCAGTGCTGCAATGATACCGCGAGATCCACGCTCACCGGCTCCAG
ATTTATCAGCAATAAACCAGCCAGCCGGAAGGGCCGAGCGCAGAAGTGGTCCTGCAACTTTATCCGCCTC
CATCCAGTCTATTAATTGTTGCCGGGAAGCTAGAGTAAGTAGTTCGCCAGTTAATAGTTTGCGCAACGTT
GTTGCCATTGCTACAGGCATCGTGGTGTCACGCTCGTCGTTTGGTATGGCTTCATTCAGCTCCGGTTCCC
AACGATCAAGGCGAGTTACATGATCCCCCATGTTGTGCAAAAAAGCGGTTAGCTCCTTCGGTCCTCCGAT
CGTTGTCAGAAGTAAGTTGGCCGCAGTGTTATCACTCATGGTTATGGCAGCACTGCATAATTCTCTTACT
GTCATGCCATCCGTAAGATGCTTTTCTGTGACTGGTGAGTACTCAACCAAGTCATTCTGAGAATAGTGTA
TGCGGCGACCGAGTTGCTCTTGCCCGGCGTCAATACGGGATAATACCGCGCCACATAGCAGAACTTTAAA
AGTGCTCATCATTGGAAAACGTTCTTCGGGGCGAAAACTCTCAAGGATCTTACCGCTGTTGAGATCCAGT
TCGATGTAACCCACTCGTGCACCCAACTGATCTTCAGCATCTTTTACTTTCACCAGCGTTTCTGGGTGAG
CAAAAACAGGAAGGCAAAATGCCGCAAAAAAGGGAATAAGGGCGACACGGAAATGTTGAATACTCATACT
CTTCCTTTTTCAATATTATTGAAGCATTTATCAGGGTTATTGTCTCATGAGCGGATACATATTTGAATGT
ATTTAGAAAAATAAACAAATAGGGGTTCCGCGCACATTTCCCCGAAAAGTGCCACCTGGGTCCTTTTCAT
CACGTGCTATAAAAATAATTATAATTTAAATTTTTTAATATAAATATATAAATTAAAAATAGAAAGTAAA
AAAAGAAATTAAAGAAAAAATAGTTTTTGTTTTCCGAAGATGTAAAAGACTCTAGGGGGATCGCCAACAA
ATACTACCTTTTATCTTGCTCTTCCTGCTCTCAGGTATTAATGCCGAATTGTTTCATCTTGTCTGTGTAG
AAGACCACACACGAAAATCCTGTGATTTTACATTTTACTTATCGTTAATCGAATGTATATCTATTTAATC
TGCTTTTCTTGTCTAATAAATATATATGTAAAGTACGCTTTTTGTTGAAATTTTTTAAACCTTTGTTTAT
TTTTTTTTCTTCATTCCGTAACTCTTCTACCTTCTTTATTTACTTTCTAAAATCCAAATACAAAACATAA
AAATAAATAAACACAGAGTAAATTCCCAAATTATTCCATCATTAAAAGATACGAGGCGCGTGTAAGTTAC
AGGCAAGCGATCCGTCCTAAGAAACCA
