>Addgene plasmid #63186 | pAV113.loxP | addgene partial sequence | sequence record 131405 | pRS-marker 5'-cggcatcagagcagattgta-3'
AGAGCTTGGTGAGCGCTAGGAGTCACTGCCAGGTATCGTTTGAACACGGCATTAGTCAGGGAAGTCATAA
CACAGTCCTTTCCCGCAATTTTCTTTTTCTATTACTCTTGGCCTCCTCTAGTACACTCTATATTTTTTTA
TGCCTCGGTAATGATTTTCATTTTTTTTTTTCCACCTAGCGGATGACTCTTTTTTTTTCTTAGCGATTGG
CATTATCACATAATGAATTATACATTATATAAAGTAATGTGATTTCTTCGAAGAATATACTAAAAAATGA
GCAGGCAAGATAAACGAAGGCAAAGATGACAGAGCAGAAAGCCCTAGTAAAGCGTATTACAAATGAAACC
AAGATTCAGATTGCGATCTCTTTAAAGGGTGGTCCCCTAGCGATAGAGCACTCGATCTTCCCAGAAAAAG
AGGCAGAAGCAGTAGCAGAACAGGCCACACAATCGCAAGTGATTAACGTCCACACAGGTATAGGGTTTCT
GGACCATATGATACATGCTCTGGCCAAGCATTCCGGCTGGTCGCTAATCGTTGAGTGCATTGGTGACTTA
CACATAGACGACCATCACACCACTGAAGACTGCGGGATTGCTCTCGGTCAAGCTTTTAAAGAGGCCCTAG
GGGCCGTGCGTGGAGTAAAAAGGTTTGGATCAGGATTTGCGCCTTTGGATGAGGCACTTTCCAGAGCGGT
GGTAGATCTTTCGAACAGGCCGTACGCAGTTGTCGAACTTGGTTTGCAAAGGGAGAAAGTAGGAGATCTC
TCTTGCGAGATGATCCCGCATTTTCTTGAAAGCTTTGCAGAGGCTAGCAGAATTACCCTCCACGTTGATT
GTCTGCGAGGCAAGAATGATCATCACC
