>Addgene plasmid #63186 | pAV113.loxP | addgene partial sequence | sequence record 131460 | T7 5'-TAATACGACTCACTATAGGG-3'
GTCGACGGCAGCTGGGATAACTTCGTATAATGTACATTATACGAAGTTATGGGACGTGGCGAATTCCTGC
AGCCCCCAGTAGAGACCGCCTGGCTCTAGTAGCGATCTACACTAGCACTATCAGCGTTATTAAGCACCGG
TGGAGTGACGACCTTCAGCACGTTCGTACTGTTCAACGATGGTGTAGTCTTCGTTGTGGGAGGTGATGTC
CAGTTTGATGTCGGTTTTGTAAGCACCCGGCAGCTGAACCGGTTTTTTAGCCATGTAGGTGGTTTTAACT
TCAGCGTCGTAGTGACCACCGTCTTTCAGTTTCAGACGCATTTTGATTTCACCTTTCAGAGCACCGTCTT
CCGGGTACATACGTTCGGTGGAAGCTTCCCAACCCATGGTTTTTTTCTGCATAACCGGACCGTCGGACGG
GAAGTTGGTACCACGCAGTTTAACTTTGTAGATGAACTCACCGTCTTGCAGGGAGGAGTCCTGGGTAACG
GTAACAACACCACCGTCTTCGAAGTTCATAACACGTTCCCATTTGAAACCTTCCGGGAAGGACAGTTTCA
GGTAGTCCGGGATGTCAGCCGGGTGTTTAACGTAAGCTTTGGAACCGTACTGGAACTGCGGGGACAGGAT
GTCCCAAGCGAACGGCAGCGGACCACCTTTGGTAACTTTCAGTTTAGCGGTCTGGGTACCTTCGTACGGA
CGACCTTCACCTTCACCTTCGATTTCGAACTCGTGACCGTTAACGGAACCTTCCATACGAACTTTGAAAC
GCATGAACTCTTTGATAACGTCTTCGGAGGAAGCCATCTAGTATTTCTCCTCTTTCTCTAGTATGTGTGA
AA
